>Addgene plasmid #177764 | PX459_GRHL1-exon8 | addgene full sequence | sequence record 354368 | Addgene Partial NGS Result
GAGGGCCTATTTCCCATGATTCCTTCATATTTGCATATACGATACAAGGCTGTTAGAGAGATAATTGGAA
TTAATTTGACTGTAAACACAAAGATATTAGTACAAAATACGTGACGTAGAAAGTAATAATTTCTTGGGTA
GTTTGCAGTTTTAAAATTATGTTTTAAAATGGACTATCATATGCTTACCGTAACTTGAAAGTATTTCGAT
TTCTTGGCTTTATATATCTTGTGGAAAGGACGAAACACCGCAACACTATCAGTAACATCGGTTTTAGAGC
TAGAAATAGCAAGTTAAAATAAGGCTAGTCCGTTATCAACTTGAAAAAGTGGCACCGAGTCGGTGCTTTT
TTGTTTTAGAGCTAGAAATAGCAAGTTAAAATAAGGCTAGTCCGTTTTTAGCGCGTGCGCCAATTCTGCA
GACAAATGGCTCTAGAGGTACCCGTTACATAACTTACGGTAAATGGCCCGCCTGGCTGACCGCCCAACGA
CCCCCGCCCATTGACGTCAATAGTAACGCCAATAGGGACTTTCCATTGACGTCAATGGGTGGAGTATTTA
CGGTAAACTGCCCACTTGGCAGTACATCAAGTGTATCATATGCCAAGTACGCCCCCTATTGACGTCAATG
ACGGTAAATGGCCCGCCTGGCATTGTGCCCAGTACATGACCTTATGGGACTTTCCTACTTGGCAGTACAT
CTACGTATTAGTCATCGCTATTACCATGGTCGAGGTGAGCCCCACGTTCTGCTTCACTCTCCCCATCTCC
CCCCCCTCCCCACCCCCAATTTTGTATTTATTTATTTTTTAATTATTTTGTGCAGCGATGGGGGCGGGGG
GGGGGGGGGGGCGCGCGCCRGGSGGGGGGGGGGGGGGSGGGGGGSGGGGSGGGGSGRGGCGGAGAGGTGC
GGCGGCAGCCAATCAGAGCGGCGCGCTCCGAAAGTTTCCTTTTATGGCGAGGCGGCGGCGGCGGCGGCCC
TATAAAAAGCGAAGCGCGCGGCGGGCGGGAGTCGCTGCGCGCTGCCTTCGCCCCGTGCCCCGCTCCGCCG
CCGCCTCGCGCCGCCCGCCCCGGCTCTGACTGACCGCGTTACTCCCACAGGTGAGCGGGCGGGACGGCCC
TTCTCCTCCGGGCTGTAATTAGCTGAGCAAGAGGTAAGGGTTTAAGGGATGGTTGGTTGGTGGGGTATTA
ATGTTTAATTACCTGGAGCACCTGCCTGAAATCACTTTTTTTCAGGTTGGACCGGTGCCACCATGGACTA
TAAGGACCACGACGGAGACTACAAGGATCATGATATTGATTACAAAGACGATGACGATAAGATGGCCCCA
AAGAAGAAGCGGAAGGTCGGTATCCACGGAGTCCCAGCAGCCGACAAGAAGTACAGCATCGGCCTGGACA
TCGGCACCAACTCTGTGGGCTGGGCCGTGATCACCGACGAGTACAAGGTGCCCAGCAAGAAATTCAAGGT
GCTGGGCAACACCGACCGGCACAGCATCAAGAAGAACCTGATCGGAGCCCTGCTGTTCGACAGCGGCGAA
ACAGCCGAGGCCACCCGGCTGAAGAGAACCGCCAGAAGAAGATACACCAGACGGAAGAACCGGATCTGCT
ATCTGCAAGAGATCTTCAGCAACGAGATGGCCAAGGTGGACGACAGCTTCTTCCACAGACTGGAAGAGTC
CTTCCTGGTGGAAGAGGATAAGAAGCACGAGCGGCACCCCATCTTCGGCAACATCGTGGACGAGGTGGCC
TACCACGAGAAGTACCCCACCATCTACCACCTGAGAAAGAAACTGGTGGACAGCACCGACAAGGCCGACC
TGCGGCTGATCTATCTGGCCCTGGCCCACATGATCAAGTTCCGGGGCCACTTCCTGATCGAGGGCGACCT
GAACCCCGACAACAGCGACGTGGACAAGCTGTTCATCCAGCTGGTGCAGACCTACAACCAGCTGTTCGAG
GAAAACCCCATCAACGCCAGCGGCGTGGACGCCAAGGCCATCCTGTCTGCCAGACTGAGCAAGAGCAGAC
GGCTGGAAAATCTGATCGCCCAGCTGCCCGGCGAGAAGAAGAATGGCCTGTTCGGAAACCTGATTGCCCT
GAGCCTGGGCCTGACCCCCAACTTCAAGAGCAACTTCGACCTGGCCGAGGATGCCAAACTGCAGCTGAGC
AAGGACACCTACGACGACGACCTGGACAACCTGCTGGCCCAGATCGGCGACCAGTACGCCGACCTGTTTC
TGGCCGCCAAGAACCTGTCCGACGCCATCCTGCTGAGCGACATCCTGAGAGTGAACACCGAGATCACCAA
GGCCCCCCTGAGCGCCTCTATGATCAAGAGATACGACGAGCACCACCAGGACCTGACCCTGCTGAAAGCT
CTCGTGCGGCAGCAGCTGCCTGAGAAGTACAAAGAGATTTTCTTCGACCAGAGCAAGAACGGCTACGCCG
GCTACATTGACGGCGGAGCCAGCCAGGAAGAGTTCTACAAGTTCATCAAGCCCATCCTGGAAAAGATGGA
CGGCACCGAGGAACTGCTCGTGAAGCTGAACAGAGAGGACCTGCTGCGGAAGCAGCGGACCTTCGACAAC
GGCAGCATCCCCCACCAGATCCACCTGGGAGAGCTGCACGCCATTCTGCGGCGGCAGGAAGATTTTTACC
CATTCCTGAAGGACAACCGGGAAAAGATCGAGAAGATCCTGACCTTCCGCATCCCCTACTACGTGGGCCC
TCTGGCCAGGGGAAACAGCAGATTCGCCTGGATGACCAGAAAGAGCGAGGAAACCATCACCCCCTGGAAC
TTCGAGGAAGTGGTGGACAAGGGCGCTTCCGCCCAGAGCTTCATCGAGCGGATGACCAACTTCGATAAGA
ACCTGCCCAACGAGAAGGTGCTGCCCAAGCACAGCCTGCTGTACGAGTACTTCACCGTGTATAACGAGCT
GACCAAAGTGAAATACGTGACCGAGGGAATGAGAAAGCCCGCCTTCCTGAGCGGCGAGCAGAAAAAGGCC
ATCGTGGACCTGCTGTTCAAGACCAACCGGAAAGTGACCGTGAAGCAGCTGAAAGAGGACTACTTCAAGA
AAATCGAGTGCTTCGACTCCGTGGAAATCTCCGGCGTGGAAGATCGGTTCAACGCCTCCCTGGGCACATA
CCACGATCTGCTGAAAATTATCAAGGACAAGGACTTCCTGGACAATGAGGAAAACGAGGACATTCTGGAA
GATATCGTGCTGACCCTGACACTGTTTGAGGACAGAGAGATGATCGAGGAACGGCTGAAAACCTATGCCC
ACCTGTTCGACGACAAAGTGATGAAGCAGCTGAAGCGGCGGAGATACACCGGCTGGGGCAGGCTGAGCCG
GAAGCTGATCAACGGCATCCGGGACAAGCAGTCCGGCAAGACAATCCTGGATTTCCTGAAGTCCGACGGC
TTCGCCAACAGAAACTTCATGCAGCTGATCCACGACGACAGCCTGACCTTTAAAGAGGACATCCAGAAAG
CCCAGGTGTCCGGCCAGGGCGATAGCCTGCACGAGCACATTGCCAATCTGGCCGGCAGCCCCGCCATTAA
GAAGGGCATCCTGCAGACAGTGAAGGTGGTGGACGAGCTCGTGAAAGTGATGGGCCGGCACAAGCCCGAG
AACATCGTGATCGAAATGGCCAGAGAGAACCAGACCACCCAGAAGGGACAGAAGAACAGCCGCGAGAGAA
TGAAGCGGATCGAAGAGGGCATCAAAGAGCTGGGCAGCCAGATCCTGAAAGAACACCCCGTGGAAAACAC
CCAGCTGCAGAACGAGAAGCTGTACCTGTACTACCTGCAGAATGGGCGGGATATGTACGTGGACCAGGAA
CTGGACATCAACCGGCTGTCCGACTACGATGTGGACCATATCGTGCCTCAGAGCTTTCTGAAGGACGACT
CCATCGACAACAAGGTGCTGACCAGAAGCGACAAGAACCGGGGCAAGAGCGACAACGTGCCCTCCGAAGA
GGTCGTGAAGAAGATGAAGAACTACTGGCGGCAGCTGCTGAACGCCAAGCTGATTACCCAGAGAAAGTTC
GACAATCTGACCAAGGCCGAGAGAGGCGGCCTGAGCGAACTGGATAAGGCCGGCTTCATCAAGAGACAGC
TGGTGGAAACCCGGCAGATCACAAAGCACGTGGCACAGATCCTGGACTCCCGGATGAACACTAAGTACGA
CGAGAATGACAAGCTGATCCGGGAAGTGAAAGTGATCACCCTGAAGTCCAAGCTGGTGTCCGATTTCCGG
AAGGATTTCCAGTTTTACAAAGTGCGCGAGATCAACAACTACCACCACGCCCACGACGCCTACCTGAACG
CCGTCGTGGGAACCGCCCTGATCAAAAAGTACCCTAAGCTGGAAAGCGAGTTCGTGTACGGCGACTACAA
GGTGTACGACGTGCGGAAGATGATCGCCAAGAGCGAGCAGGAAATCGGCAAGGCTACCGCCAAGTACTTC
TTCTACAGCAACATCATGAACTTTTTCAAGACCGAGATTACCCTGGCCAACGGCGAGATCCGGAAGCGGC
CTCTGATCGAGACAAACGGCGAAACCGGGGAGATCGTGTGGGATAAGGGCCGGGATTTTGCCACCGTGCG
GAAAGTGCTGAGCATGCCCCAAGTGAATATCGTGAAAAAGACCGAGGTGCAGACAGGCGGCTTCAGCAAA
GAGTCTATCCTGCCCAAGAGGAACAGCGATAAGCTGATCGCCAGAAAGAAGGACTGGGACCCTAAGAAGT
ACGGCGGCTTCGACAGCCCCACCGTGGCCTATTCTGTGCTGGTGGTGGCCAAAGTGGAAAAGGGCAAGTC
CAAGAAACTGAAGAGTGTGAAAGAGCTGCTGGGGATCACCATCATGGAAAGAAGCAGCTTCGAGAAGAAT
CCCATCGACTTTCTGGAAGCCAAGGGCTACAAAGAAGTGAAAAAGGACCTGATCATCAAGCTGCCTAAGT
ACTCCCTGTTCGAGCTGGAAAACGGCCGGAAGAGAATGCTGGCCTCTGCCGGCGAACTGCAGAAGGGAAA
CGAACTGGCCCTGCCCTCCAAATATGTGAACTTCCTGTACCTGGCCAGCCACTATGAGAAGCTGAAGGGC
TCCCCCGAGGATAATGAGCAGAAACAGCTGTTTGTGGAACAGCACAAGCACTACCTGGACGAGATCATCG
AGCAGATCAGCGAGTTCTCCAAGAGAGTGATCCTGGCCGACGCTAATCTGGACAAAGTGCTGTCCGCCTA
CAACAAGCACCGGGATAAGCCCATCAGAGAGCAGGCCGAGAATATCATCCACCTGTTTACCCTGACCAAT
CTGGGAGCCCCTGCCGCCTTCAAGTACTTTGACACCACCATCGACCGGAAGAGGTACACCAGCACCAAAG
AGGTGCTGGACGCCACCCTGATCCACCAGAGCATCACCGGCCTGTACGAGACACGGATCGACCTGTCTCA
GCTGGGAGGCGACAAAAGGCCGGCGGCCACGAAAAAGGCCGGCCAGGCAAAAAAGAAAAAGGAATTCGGC
AGTGGAGAGGGCAGAGGAAGTCTGCTAACATGCGGTGACGTCGAGGAGAATCCTGGCCCAATGACCGAGT
ACAAGCCCACGGTGCGCCTCGCCACCCGCGACGACGTCCCCAGGGCCGTACGCACCCTCGCCGCCGCGTT
CGCCGACTACCCCGCCACGCGCCACACCGTCGATCCGGACCGCCACATCGAGCGGGTCACCGAGCTGCAA
GAACTCTTCCTCACGCGCGTCGGGCTCGACATCGGCAAGGTGTGGGTCGCGGACGACGGCGCCGCGGTGG
CGGTCTGGACCACGCCGGAGAGCGTCGAAGCGGGGGCGGTGTTCGCCGAGATCGGCCCGCGCATGGCCGA
GTTGAGCGGTTCCCGGCTGGCCGCGCAGCAACAGATGGAAGGCCTCCTGGCGCCGCACCGGCCCAAGGAG
CCCGCGTGGTTCCTGGCCACCGTCGGAGTCTCGCCCGACCACCAGGGCAAGGGTCTGGGCAGCGCCGTCG
TGCTCCCCGGAGTGGAGGCGGCCGAGCGCGCCGGGGTGCCCGCCTTCCTGGAGACCTCCGCGCCCCGCAA
CCTCCCCTTCTACGAGCGGCTCGGCTTCACCGTCACCGCCGACGTCGAGGTGCCCGAAGGACCGCGCACC
TGGTGCATGACCCGCAAGCCCGGTGCCTGAGAATTCTAACTAGAGCTCGCTGATCAGCCTCGACTGTGCC
TTCTAGTTGCCAGCCATCTGTTGTTTGCCCCTCCCCCGTGCCTTCCTTGACCCTGGAAGGTGCCACTCCC
ACTGTCCTTTCCTAATAAAATGAGGAAATTGCATCGCATTGTCTGAGTAGGTGTCATTCTATTCTGGGGG
GTGGGGTGGGGCAGGACAGCAAGGGGGAGGATTGGGAAGAGAATAGCAGGCATGCTGGGGAGCGGCCGCA
GGAACCCCTAGTGATGGAGTTGGCCACTCCCTCTCTGCGCGCTCGCTCGCTCACTGAGGCCGGGCGACCA
AAGGTCGCCCGACGCCCGGGCTTTGCCCGGGCGGCCTCAGTGAGCGAGCGAGCGCGCAGCTGCCTGCAGG
GGCGCCTGATGCGGTATTTTCTCCTTACGCATCTGTGCGGTATTTCACACCGCATA
[95 nt withheld, positions 6637-6731]
T
[46 nt withheld, positions 6733-6778]
C
[141 nt withheld, positions 6780-6920]
CCTTTGACGTTGGAGTCCACGTTCTTT
[37 nt withheld, positions 6948-6984]
ACTCTATCTCGGGCTATTCTTTTGATTTATAAGGGATTTTGCCGATTTCGGTCTATTGGTTAAAAAATGA
GCTGATTTAACAAAAATTTAACGCGAATTTTAACAAAATATTAACGTTTACAATTTTATGGTGCACTCTC
AGTACAATCTGCTCTGATGCCGCATAGTTAAGCCAGCCCCGACACCCGCCAACACCCGCTGACGCGCCCT
GACGGGCTTGTCTGCTCCCGGCATCCGCTTACAGACAAGCTGTGACCGTCTCCGGGAGCTGCATGTGTCA
GAGGTTTTCACCGTCATCACCGAAACGCGCGAGACGAAAGGGCCTCGTGATACGCCTATTTTTATAGGTT
AATGTCATGATAATAATGGTTTCTTAGACGTCAGGTGGCACTTTTCGGGGAAATGTGCGCGGAACCCCTA
TTTGTTTATTTTTCTAAATACATTCAAATATGTATCCGCTCATGAGACAATAACCCTGATAAATGCTTCA
ATAATATTGAAAAAGGAAGAGTATGAGTATTCAACATTTCCGTGTCGCCCTTATTCCCTTTTTTGCGGCA
TTTTGCCTTCCTGTTTTTGCTCACCCAGAAACGCTGGTGAAAGTAAAAGATGCTGAAGATCAGTTGGGTG
CACGAGTGGGTTACATCGAACTGGATCTCAACAGCGGTAAGATCCTTGAGAGTTTTCGCCCCGAAGAACG
TTTTCCAATGATGAGCACTTTTAAAGTTCTGCTATGTGGCGCGGTATTATCCCGTATTGACGCCGGGCAA
GAGCAACTCGGTCGCCGCATACACTATTCTCAGAATGACTTGGTTGAGTACTCACCAGTCACAGAAAAGC
ATCTTACGGATGGCATGACAGTAAGAGAATTATGCAGTGCTGCCATAACCATGAGTGATAACACTGCGGC
CAACTTACTTCTGACAACGATCGGAGGACCGAAGGAGCTAACCGCTTTTTTGCACAACATGGGGGATCAT
GTAACTCGCCTTGATCGTTGGGAACCGGAGCTGAATGAAGCCATACCAAACGACGAGCGTGACACCACGA
TGCCTGTAGCAATGGCAACAACGTTGCGCAAACTATTAACTGGCGAACTACTTACTCTAGCTTCCCGGCA
ACAATTAATAGACTGGATGGAGGCGGATAAAGTTGCAGGACCACTTCTGCGCTCGGCCCTTCCGGCTGGC
TGGTTTATTGCTGATAAATCTGGAGCCGGTGAGCGTGGAAGCCGCGGTATCATTGCAGCACTGGGGCCAG
ATGGTAAGCCCTCCCGTATCGTAGTTATCTACACGACGGGGAGTCAGGCAACTATGGATGAACGAAATAG
ACAGATCGCTGAGATAGGTGCCTCACTGATTAAGCATTGGTAACTGTCAGACCAAGTTTACTCATATATA
CTTTAGATTGATTTAAAACTTCATTTTTAATTTAAAAGGATCTAGGTGAAGATCCTTTTTGATAATCTCA
TGACCAAAATCCCTTAACGTGAGTTTTCGTTCCACTGAGCGTCAGACCCCGTAGAAAAGATCAAAGGATC
TTCTTGAGATCCTTTTTTTCTGCGCGTAATCTGCTGCTTGCAAACAAAAAAACCACCGCTACCAGCGGTG
GTTTGTTTGCCGGATCAAGAGCTACCAACTCTTTTTCCGAAGGTAACTGGCTTCAGCAGAGCGCAGATAC
CAAATACTGTTCTTCTAGTGTAGCCGTAGTTAGGCCACCACTTCAAGAACTCTGTAGCACCGCCTACATA
CCTCGCTCTGCTAATCCTGTTACCAGTGGCTGCTGCCAGTGGCGATAAGTCGTGTCTTACCGGGTTGGAC
TCAAGACGATAGTTACCGGATAAGGCGCAGCGGTCGGGCTGAACGGGGGGTTCGTGCACACAGCCCAGCT
TGGAGCGAACGACCTACACCGAACTGAGATACCTACAGCGTGAGCTATGAGAAAGCGCCACGCTTCCCGA
AGGGAGAAAGGCGGACAGGTATCCGGTAAGCGGCAGGGTCGGAACAGGAGAGCGCACGAGGGAGCTTCCA
GGGGGAAACGCCTGGTATCTTTATAGTCCTGTCGGGTTTCGCCACCTCTGACTTGAGCGTCGATTTTTGT
GATGCTCGTCAGGGGGGCGGAGCCTATGGAAAAACGCCAGCAACGCGGCCTTTTTACGGTTCCTGGCCTT
TTGCTGGCCTTTTGCTCACATGT
Features (pLannotate 1.2.2; 19 found; start..end, strand, type, name):
      1..241     +  promoter       U6 promoter: RNA polymerase III promoter for human U6 snRNA
    271..346     +  misc_RNA       gRNA scaffold: guide RNA scaffold for the Streptococcus pyogenes CRISPR/Cas9 system
    353..396     +  misc_RNA       gRNA scaffold (fragment): guide RNA scaffold for the Streptococcus pyogenes CRISPR/Cas9 system
    443..728     +  enhancer       CMV enhancer: human cytomegalovirus immediate early enhancer; contains an 18-bp deletion relative to the standard CMV enhancer
    730..1007    +  promoter       chicken β-actin promoter: No description available
   1008..1235    +  intron         hybrid intron: hybrid between chicken β-actin (CBA) and minute virus of mice (MMV) introns (Gray et al., 2011)
   1373..2974    +  CDS            Cas9(N): N-terminal portion of Streptococcus pyogenes Cas9 (Zetsche et al., 2015)
   2975..5473    +  CDS            Cas9(C): C-terminal portion of Streptococcus pyogenes Cas9 (Zetsche et al., 2015)
   5474..5521    +  CDS            nucleoplasmin NLS: bipartite nuclear localization signal from nucleoplasmin
   5591..6190    +  CDS            PuroR (fragment): puromycin N-acetyltransferase; pac from Streptomyces; confers resistance to puromycin
   6224..6335    +  polyA_signal   bGH poly(A) signal: bovine growth hormone polyadenylation signal
   6440..6580    +  repeat_region  AAV2 ITR: inverted terminal repeat of adeno-associated virus serotype 2 inverted
   6585..6636    -  misc_feature   bom (fragment): basis of mobility region from pBR322
   6655..7110    +  rep_origin     f1 ori (sequence partly withheld): f1 bacteriophage origin of replication; arrow indicates direction of (+) strand synthesis
   7111..7160    -  misc_feature   bom (fragment): basis of mobility region from pBR322
   7262..7297    -  CDS            rop (fragment): Rop protein, which maintains plasmids at low copy number; rop
   7392..7496    +  promoter       AmpR promoter: bla
   7497..8357    +  CDS            AmpR: β-lactamase; bla; confers resistance to ampicillin, carbenicillin, and related antibiotics
   8528..9116    +  rep_origin     ori: high-copy-number ColE1/pMB1/pBR322/pUC origin of replication
