[The description below was written by a language model from this plasmid's Addgene catalogue record and pLannotate feature annotations shown in this document.]
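Description:
PX459_GRHL1-exon8 is an all-in-one mammalian CRISPR/Cas9 expression plasmid built on the PX459 backbone, carrying a single guide RNA directed against human GRHL1 (Grainyhead-like 1; the name indicates that exon 8 is the target). It is propagated in E. coli as a high-copy plasmid through a ColE1/pUC-type origin and selected with ampicillin via the β-lactamase gene. An f1 phage origin is also present. The annotated sequence is about 9.2 kb and is labelled as a partial NGS result, so the feature table may not be a fully verified representation of the plasmid.

Two expression units do the work. A human U6 RNA polymerase III promoter drives the guide, with the GRHL1-specific spacer placed directly upstream of the Streptococcus pyogenes gRNA scaffold. A second, partial scaffold annotation follows immediately afterwards. Downstream, a hybrid promoter made of the CMV enhancer, chicken β-actin promoter and a hybrid intron drives S. pyogenes Cas9, annotated as contiguous N- and C-terminal portions that together form the full coding sequence, with a C-terminal nucleoplasmin nuclear localization signal. A puromycin N-acetyltransferase sequence follows in the same transcription unit and the cassette ends in a bGH polyadenylation signal. The element linking Cas9 to the puromycin marker is not annotated in the table. A single AAV2 ITR annotation lies after the poly(A) signal, a remnant of the backbone rather than a functional packaging arrangement.

The stated purpose is CRISPR/Cas9-mediated deletion of human GRHL1. Transfected cells express both nuclease and guide and can be enriched by puromycin selection. The exact cloning sites used to insert the guide are not recorded.
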