Addgene plasmid #177764: PX459_GRHL1-exon8
Purpose: sgRNA for CRISPR/Cas9-mediated deletion of human GRHL1
Depositing lab: Michael Ristow. Depositing organization: ETH Zurich (Swiss Federal Institute of Technology). Publication: Grainyhead 1 acts as a drug-inducible conserved transcriptional regulator linked to insulin signaling and lifespan. Grigolon G, Araldi E, Erni R, Wu JY, Thomas C, La Fortezza M, Laube B, Pohlmann D, Stoffel M, Zarse K, Carreira EM, Ristow M, Fischer F. Nat Commun. 2022 Jan 10;13(1):107. doi: 10.1038/s41467-021-27732-4. PubMed 35013237.
Backbone
  Vector backbone: PX459 (Addgene #62988)
  Vector type: CRISPR
Growth in bacteria
  Bacterial resistance: Ampicillin, 100 μg/mL
  Growth temperature: 37°C
  Growth strain: DH5alpha
  Copy number: High Copy
Gene/Insert
  Gene/Insert name: GRHL1
  gRNA/shRNA sequence: CAACACTATCAGTAACATCGgttttagagctagaaatagcaagttaaaataaggctagtccgttatcaacttgaaaaagtggcaccgagtcggtgc
  Species: H. sapiens (human)
  Entrez Gene: GRHL1 (a.k.a. LBP32, MGR, NH32, TFCP2L2)
  Cloning method: Restriction Enzyme; 5′ cloning site Unknown (unknown if destroyed)
Terms and licenses: Academic/Nonprofit Terms; Industry Terms: Not Available to Industry
How to cite: PX459_GRHL1-exon8 was a gift from Michael Ristow (Addgene plasmid # 177764 ; http://n2t.net/addgene:177764 ; RRID:Addgene_177764)
