>Addgene plasmid #177764 | PX459_GRHL1-exon8 | depositor partial sequence | sequence record 344943 | GRHL1-targeting sgRNA inserted into PX459 using scarless BbsI cloning
CAACACTATCAGTAACATCG
